Addgene plasmid #236518: cCGNL1-HA
Purpose: For expression of Paracingulin (dog) in mammalian cells
Depositing lab: Sandra Citi. Depositing organization: University of Geneva. Publication: Paracingulin recruits CAMSAP3 to tight junctions and regulates microtubule and polarized epithelial cell organization. Flinois A, Mean I, Mutero-Maeda A, Guillemot L, Citi S. J Cell Sci. 2024 Mar 1;137(5):jcs260745. doi: 10.1242/jcs.260745. Epub 2023 May 15. PubMed 37013686.
Backbone
  Vector backbone: pCDNA3.1A+
  Vector type: Mammalian Expression
Growth in bacteria
  Bacterial resistance: Ampicillin, 100 μg/mL
  Growth temperature: 37°C
  Growth strain: DH5alpha
  Copy number: High Copy
Gene/Insert
  Gene/Insert name: CGNL1
  Species: Canis lupus familiaris (dog)
  Insert size (bp): 3885
  Mutation: WT
  Entrez Gene: CGNL1
  Tag / fusion protein: HA (C terminal on insert)
  Cloning method: Restriction Enzyme; 5′ cloning site BamH1 (unknown if destroyed); 3′ cloning site Not1 (unknown if destroyed)
Terms and licenses: Academic/Nonprofit Terms; Industry Terms: Not Available to Industry
Depositor comments: S2432 (Plasmid collection number)
How to cite: cCGNL1-HA was a gift from Sandra Citi (Addgene plasmid # 236518 ; http://n2t.net/addgene:236518 ; RRID:Addgene_236518)
