[The description below was written by a language model from this plasmid's Addgene catalogue record and pLannotate feature annotations shown in this document.]
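Description:
cCGNL1-HA is a mammalian expression plasmid built on a pcDNA3.1-type backbone for producing dog (Canis lupus familiaris) paracingulin, the product of the CGNL1 gene, in cultured mammalian cells. The wild-type coding sequence of 3,885 bp was inserted between BamHI and NotI sites and, according to the catalogue entry, carries a C-terminal HA epitope tag. The automated annotation does not call the HA tag as a separate feature, and it labels the open reading frame by its closest database match, human CGNL1, although the record gives the species as dog. Transcription is driven by the human cytomegalovirus immediate-early enhancer and promoter and terminated by the bovine growth hormone polyadenylation signal. A T7 promoter lies just upstream of the insert and could support in vitro transcription or serve as a sequencing primer site.

The 8.9 kb plasmid is propagated in E. coli through a high-copy ColE1/pUC-type origin with ampicillin selection from the β-lactamase gene, and an f1 origin is also present. A second cassette places the Sh ble gene under both the SV40 early promoter and the bacterial EM7 promoter, followed by an SV40 polyadenylation signal. This indicates a Zeocin-selectable version of the backbone that could be used to derive stable cell lines. The short fragments annotated as HIV-1 LTR, lacI and bom are likely incidental sequence matches in the backbone rather than functional elements.

Paracingulin is a cytoplasmic junctional protein thought to link tight junctions to the cytoskeleton. The associated study examined its role in recruiting CAMSAP3 to tight junctions and in organising microtubules and epithelial polarity. The HA tag would allow the exogenous protein to be detected by immunofluorescence, immunoblotting or pull-down.
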