Features (pLannotate 1.2.2; 21 found; start..end, strand, type, name):
      1..3885    +  CDS            CGNL1: CGNL1_HUMAN - Also known as JACOP, KIAA1749. Experimental evidence at protein level: Swiss-Prot protein existence level 1. May be involved in anchoring the apical junctional complex, especially tight junctions, to actin-based cytoskeletons. From Homo sapiens (Human).
   3975..4199    +  polyA_signal   bGH poly(A) signal: bovine growth hormone polyadenylation signal
   4203..4224    +  promoter       SV40 promoter (fragment): SV40 enhancer and early promoter
   4245..4673    +  rep_origin     f1 ori (sequence partly withheld): f1 bacteriophage origin of replication; arrow indicates direction of (+) strand synthesis
   4687..5016    +  promoter       SV40 promoter: SV40 enhancer and early promoter
   5064..5111    +  promoter       EM7 promoter: synthetic bacterial promoter&nbsp
   5130..5504    +  CDS            BleoR: antibiotic-binding protein; Sh ble from Streptoalloteichus hindustanus; confers resistance to bleomycin, phleomycin, and Zeocin™
   5514..5639    +  CDS            ble (fragment): BLE_KLEPN - Experimental evidence at protein level: Swiss-Prot protein existence level 1. Binding protein with a strong affinity to the bleomycin family of antibiotics. Binds to CL990; an antimitotic-antibiotic compound. From Klebsiella pneumoniae.
   5634..5755    +  polyA_signal   SV40 poly(A) signal: SV40 polyadenylation signal
   5828..5844    -  protein_bind   lac operator: The lac repressor binds to the lac operator to inhibit transcription in E. coli. This inhibition can be relieved by adding lactose or isopropyl-β-D-thiogalactopyranoside (IPTG). lac repressor encoded by lacI
   5852..5882    -  promoter       lac promoter: promoter for the E. coli lac operon
   5897..5918    -  protein_bind   CAP binding site: CAP binding activates transcription in the presence of cAMP. E. coli catabolite activator protein
   5931..6023    -  CDS            lacI (fragment): lac repressor; lacI; The lac repressor binds to the lac operator to inhibit transcription in E. coli. This inhibition can be relieved by adding lactose or isopropyl-β-D-thiogalactopyranoside (IPTG).
   6206..6794    -  rep_origin     ori: high-copy-number ColE1/pMB1/pBR322/pUC origin of replication
   6965..7825    -  CDS            AmpR: β-lactamase; bla; confers resistance to ampicillin, carbenicillin, and related antibiotics
   7826..7930    -  promoter       AmpR promoter: bla
   7989..8041    -  misc_feature   bom (fragment): basis of mobility region from pBR322
   8196..8575    +  enhancer       CMV enhancer: human cytomegalovirus immediate early enhancer
   8576..8779    +  promoter       CMV promoter: human cytomegalovirus (CMV) immediate early promoter
   8775..8808    +  LTR            5' LTR (truncated) (fragment): truncated 5' long terminal repeat (LTR) from HIV-1
   8824..8842    +  promoter       T7 promoter: promoter for bacteriophage T7 RNA polymerase
>Addgene plasmid #236518 | cCGNL1-HA | addgene full sequence | sequence record 469307 | Addgene NGS Result
ATGGAGCTGTATTTCGGCGAATACCAACACGTACAGCAAGAATATGGCGTCCATCTGAGACTCGCAAGCG
ATGATAGCAAAAAGCCAAGGAATTCCCAACACTCTAAGGCAGGCTCCTATGGTGTCAGTATTCGGGTGCA
GGGAATCGATGGTCACCCCTACATAGTCCTGAATAACACAGAGCGGTGTCTGGCAGGCACATCTTTTCCT
GAAAATGGGCCACCATTTCCATCTCCAATGAGAAGTAACCTGCCTCTGCATTCCAGCAACGGGTCCGTGC
TGGAGGAGAGCAGCGCAGAGGAATTGCAGCTCCCAGAAAATCCGTATGCCCAGCCCAGCCCAGTAAGAAA
CCTGAAACAGTCCTCTCTCTTCGAAGGCAAGAACGGGGTTCTAGAACGCAAAGAGGGGCCAATGAAGCCA
TCCCACGTGTTGAACTTTCAGAGGCATCCAGAGCTTCTGCAGCCCTATGACCCTGAAAAGAATGAATCGA
ACTTGCAAAACCACCAGCCTCCTGAGCATAATTGGCTAAACACATTGACAGAAGAAGGTACCAACAATAA
GAAGGCATGGACCTGCTTCCCCAAGCCTGGTAGTTCCCAGCCTACCAGCCCTCCTTTGGAAGATGCGGGC
AAATCCGGCGTGACGGCCATCCGTTTGTGCAGCTCTGTGGTCATCGATGACCCCAAGAAGCAGACCTCAG
TGTGCGTAAATGTTGAGAGCTGCACCGGGGAGGCGCTGGTAGGGGAGGCCCCTTCCCCTAGTGGGAGGTC
CCCCACTGCCCACAGCCCGCACACCCATCCTGAAGCCAAGAAAGCCAGGCCGGACGTGCTTCCCTTCCGG
CGACAAGATTCAGCGGGACCTGTCCTGGACGGAGCTCGGTCCCGGAGGTCCTCTTCCTCGTCGGCAACCC
CCACGTCGGCCAACTCTTTGTACAGATTTCTGCTTGATGATCAGGAATGTGCCATCCACGCTGACAATGT
GAATCGCCACGAAAACAGACGGTATATCCCCTTCCTGCCAGGAACTGGGCGGGATATTGACACGGGATCA
ATTCCTGGTGTGGATCAACTGATTGAAAAGTTTGACCAAAAACCCGGGCTTCAGAGGAGAGGAAGGCCTG
GGAAGCGGAACAGAATCAATCCAGAAGACAGGAAGAGGTCCAGAAGCGTGGATAGTGCCTTTCCTTTCGG
TCTGCAGGGGAACTCGGAGTACCTCAGCGAATTTAGCCGGAACCTGGGCAAGTCCAGCGAACACCTCCTC
CGCCCGTCGCAGGTGTGCCCGCAGCGGTCACCTGCCCAGGAGCACCGCGGGAGACAGAGCGTGGGCCGCG
CCTTCGCCAAGCTGCAGGGGGCCCACCTCCGGCCTGCCCAGCAGAGCAAAGATGGGAAAGCTCCAGCAAA
CAGAGGGGGTCGGGAGAGTACAAACACGCGTGTGTCCTCCCCCCCAGCCCAGAATAAAAAGGAGGACGAA
ATCAAGACAGCCACGGCGACGCTGATGTTACAGAATCGGGCCCTAGCGACTTCGCCCGACTCTGGTGCCA
AGAAGATTTCTGTGAAGACATTTACTTCCGCCTCCAACACTCAGGCCACACCAGATCTGTTGAAAGGCCA
ACAAGAGCTCACTCAACAAACCAATGAGGAGACGGCCAAGCAGATACTTTACAATTACCTCAAAGAAGGA
AGCACCGATAATGATGATGCGACTAAACGGAAAGTCAACCTGGTCTTTGAGAAAATCCAGACTTTAAAGT
CTCGAGCAGCAGGGAGCACACAAGGAAATAATCAAGCTTCTAATTCTTCATCTGAAGTCAGAGATCTGCT
GGAACAGAAAAACAAGCTGACCACAGAAGTGGCTGAACTTCAGAGACAGCTTCAACTAGAAGTCAAGAAT
CAGCAGAACATCAAAGAAGAGAGAGAGAGAATGAAAGCAAATTTGGAGGAGCTCCAGGGCCAGCATGATA
GTAAAGTGGAAGAGAACTCCATGCTACAGCAGCGCCTGGAAGAGAGTGAAGGGGAGCTCCGCAAGAACCT
GGAGGAATTGTTCCAGGTGAAGATGGAACGGGAACAGCACCAGACTGAGATCAGGGATCTCCAGGACCAG
CTCTCAGAAATGCACGATGAATTGGACAGTGCTAAACGATCTGAGGACAGGGAAAAGGGAGCCCTGATTG
AGGAACTCTTACAGGCAAAACAGGATCTTCAGGATCTGCTCATCGCCAAAGAGGAGCAGGAGGACCTCTT
GAGGAAGCGGGAGCGTGAACTGACCGCCCTGAAGGGAGCCCTGAAGGAAGAGGTGTCCAGCCACGACCTG
GAGATGGATAAGCTGAAGGAGCAGTATGACGCCGAGCTGCAGGCCCTGAGGGAGAGTGTAGAAGAAGCAA
CCAAGAACGTCGAGGTCCTGGCCAGTCGGAGCAACACTTCAGAGCAGAGCCAGCTGGGGGCTGAAATGCA
CGTGAAGGCTCTGCAGGAGGAGAATGAGAAGCTGCGGGAAAGCATCGAAGAGCTGGAGCAGAGCGTCGCT
CGGCTGCAGAGGCAGATTGCTGACATGAAGGACGATGAGGTCAAGGCAAAGGAAAGGCTCACAAAATGCG
AGAGAGAAAACCGGCAATTAGAGGAGGCCCTTGTGAATGCAAGAAAGGAAGAAAGAGAAGCCACATCAGT
CAGAAGGACCCTGGAGGGTGAGCTGGAAGACGTGCAGAGAAATCTGAGTCGGGCCACCCAGGAGCAGAAG
CAGTTGTCTGAGAAGCTTAAAGATGAGACTGAGCAGAAAGAGCAGTTAAGGAGGCTGAAGAACGAGATGG
AGAACGAGCGATGGCATCTGGACAAGACCATTGAAAAATTGCAGAAAGAGATGGCTGACATTGTTGAGGT
GTCCCGTGTATCAACACTGGAGCTCCAGAACCAGCTAGATGAGTACAAGGAGAAAAATCGCAGGGAACTT
GCAGAAATGCAAAGGCAGTTGAAGGAGAAAACGCTAGAGGCTGAAAAGTCACGTCTGACTGCCATGAAAC
TGCAGGATGAGATGCGTCTGATGGAGGAGGAGTTACGGGACTACCAGAGAGCTCAGGATGAGGCGCTCAC
AAAAAGGCAGCTTCTGGAGCAGACACTCAAGGACCTGGAATACGAGCTGGAGGCCAAAAGTCACCTCAAA
GATGACCGAAGCAGACTCGTCAAGCAGATGGAGGACAAGGTGTCTCAGCTGGAGATGGAACTGGAAGAAG
AAAGAAATAACTCGGATTTGCTCTCGGAGAGGATCACTCGGAGCAGGGAACAGATGGAGCAGATGAGGAG
CGAGCTCCTGCAGGAAAGAGCTCTCAAGCAGGACTTGGAGTGTGACAAGATTTCCTTGGAGAGGCAGAAC
AAAGATTTAAAGAGCCGGATTATCCATCTGGAAGGCTCCTACAGGTCCAGCAAAGAGGGGCTGGTGGTGC
AGATGGAGGCCAGGATCGCGGAGCTGGAGGACCGTCTGGAAAACGAGGAGAGGGACCGGGCCAGCCTCCA
GCTCAGCAACCGACGGCTGGAGCGGAAGGTGAAGGAGCTAGTGATGCAAGTGGACGATGAGCACCTGTCT
CTGACTGATCAGAAGGACCAGCTTAGCTTGCGCTTGAAAGCAATGAAACGACAAGTAGAGGAGGCCGAGG
AGGAGATCGACAGACTAGAAAGTTCTAAAAAGAAGCTGCAGAGGGAGCTGGAGGAGCAGATGGATGTGAA
TGAGCAGCTGCAGGGACAACTCAATTCCATGAAGAAGGACCTAAGACTCAAGAAGCTGCCGAGCAAAGTG
CTGGACGACACGGATGATGATGACCTCAGTACGGACGGGGGGAGCCTCCACGAGGCGCCGCTGAGCTACA
CCTTCCCCAAGGACAGCGCTGCCACCAGCCAGATCGATGAATTCTACCCATACGACGTCCCAGACTACGC
TTGAGCGGCCGCTCGAGTCTAGAGGGCCCGTTTAAACCCGCTGATCAGCCTCGACTGTGCCTTCTAGTTG
CCAGCCATCTGTTGTTTGCCCCTCCCCCGTGCCTTCCTTGACCCTGGAAGGTGCCACTCCCACTGTCCTT
TCCTAATAAAATGAGGAAATTGCATCGCATTGTCTGAGTAGGTGTCATTCTATTCTGGGGGGTGGGGTGG
GGCAGGACAGCAAGGGGGAGGATTGGGAAGACAATAGCAGGCATGCTGGGGATGCGGTGGGCTCTATGGC
TTCTGAGGCGGAAAGAACCAGCTGGGGCTCTAGGGGGTATCCCC
[124 nt withheld, positions 4245-4368]
C
[91 nt withheld, positions 4370-4460]
A
[49 nt withheld, positions 4462-4510]
CCTTTGACGTTGGAGTCCACGTTCTTT
[37 nt withheld, positions 4538-4574]
ACCCTATCTCGGTCTATTCTTTTGATTTATAAGGGATTTTGCCGATTTCGGCCTATTGGTTAAAAAATGA
GCTGATTTAACAAAAATTTAACGCGAATTAATTCTGTGGAATGTGTGTCAGTTAGGGTGTGGAAAGTCCC
CAGGCTCCCCAGCAGGCAGAAGTATGCAAAGCATGCATCTCAATTAGTCAGCAACCAGGTGTGGAAAGTC
CCCAGGCTCCCCAGCAGGCAGAAGTATGCAAAGCATGCATCTCAATTAGTCAGCAACCATAGTCCCGCCC
CTAACTCCGCCCATCCCGCCCCTAACTCCGCCCAGTTCCGCCCATTCTCCGCCCCATGGCTGACTAATTT
TTTTTATTTATGCAGAGGCCGAGGCCGCCTCTGCCTCTGAGCTATTCCAGAAGTAGTGAGGAGGCTTTTT
TGGAGGCCTAGGCTTTTGCAAAAAGCTCCCGGGAGCTTGTATATCCATTTTCGGATCTGATCAGCACGTG
TTGACAATTAATCATCGGCATAGTATATCGGCATAGTATAATACGACAAGGTGAGGAACTAAACCATGGC
CAAGTTGACCAGTGCCGTTCCGGTGCTCACCGCGCGCGACGTCGCCGGAGCGGTCGAGTTCTGGACCGAC
CGGCTCGGGTTCTCCCGGGACTTCGTGGAGGACGACTTCGCCGGTGTGGTCCGGGACGACGTGACCCTGT
TCATCAGCGCGGTCCAGGACCAGGTGGTGCCGGACAACACCCTGGCCTGGGTGTGGGTGCGCGGCCTGGA
CGAGCTGTACGCCGAGTGGTCGGAGGTCGTGTCCACGAACTTCCGGGACGCCTCCGGGCCGGCCATGACC
GAGATCGGCGAGCAGCCGTGGGGGCGGGAGTTCGCCCTGCGCGACCCGGCCGGCAACTGCGTGCACTTCG
TGGCCGAGGAGCAGGACTGACACGTGCTACGAGATTTCGATTCCACCGCCGCCTTCTATGAAAGGTTGGG
CTTCGGAATCGTTTTCCGGGACGCCGGCTGGATGATCCTCCAGCGCGGGGATCTCATGCTGGAGTTCTTC
GCCCACCCCAACTTGTTTATTGCAGCTTATAATGGTTACAAATAAAGCAATAGCATCACAAATTTCACAA
ATAAAGCATTTTTTTCACTGCATTCTAGTTGTGGTTTGTCCAAACTCATCAATGTATCTTATCATGTCTG
TATACCGTCGACCTCTAGCTAGAGCTTGGCGTAATCATGGTCATAGCTGTTTCCTGTGTGAAATTGTTAT
CCGCTCACAATTCCACACAACATACGAGCCGGAAGCATAAAGTGTAAAGCCTGGGGTGCCTAATGAGTGA
GCTAACTCACATTAATTGCGTTGCGCTCACTGCCCGCTTTCCAGTCGGGAAACCTGTCGTGCCAGCTGCA
TTAATGAATCGGCCAACGCGCGGGGAGAGGCGGTTTGCGTATTGGGCGCTCTTCCGCTTCCTCGCTCACT
GACTCGCTGCGCTCGGTCGTTCGGCTGCGGCGAGCGGTATCAGCTCACTCAAAGGCGGTAATACGGTTAT
CCACAGAATCAGGGGATAACGCAGGAAAGAACATGTGAGCAAAAGGCCAGCAAAAGGCCAGGAACCGTAA
AAAGGCCGCGTTGCTGGCGTTTTTCCATAGGCTCCGCCCCCCTGACGAGCATCACAAAAATCGACGCTCA
AGTCAGAGGTGGCGAAACCCGACAGGACTATAAAGATACCAGGCGTTTCCCCCTGGAAGCTCCCTCGTGC
GCTCTCCTGTTCCGACCCTGCCGCTTACCGGATACCTGTCCGCCTTTCTCCCTTCGGGAAGCGTGGCGCT
TTCTCATAGCTCACGCTGTAGGTATCTCAGTTCGGTGTAGGTCGTTCGCTCCAAGCTGGGCTGTGTGCAC
GAACCCCCCGTTCAGCCCGACCGCTGCGCCTTATCCGGTAACTATCGTCTTGAGTCCAACCCGGTAAGAC
ACGACTTATCGCCACTGGCAGCAGCCACTGGTAACAGGATTAGCAGAGCGAGGTATGTAGGCGGTGCTAC
AGAGTTCTTGAAGTGGTGGCCTAACTACGGCTACACTAGAAGAACAGTATTTGGTATCTGCGCTCTGCTG
AAGCCAGTTACCTTCGGAAAAAGAGTTGGTAGCTCTTGATCCGGCAAACAAACCACCGCTGGTAGCGGTG
GTTTTTTTGTTTGCAAGCAGCAGATTACGCGCAGAAAAAAAGGATCTCAAGAAGATCCTTTGATCTTTTC
TACGGGGTCTGACGCTCAGTGGAACGAAAACTCACGTTAAGGGATTTTGGTCATGAGATTATCAAAAAGG
ATCTTCACCTAGATCCTTTTAAATTAAAAATGAAGTTTTAAATCAATCTAAAGTATATATGAGTAAACTT
GGTCTGACAGTTACCAATGCTTAATCAGTGAGGCACCTATCTCAGCGATCTGTCTATTTCGTTCATCCAT
AGTTGCCTGACTCCCCGTCGTGTAGATAACTACGATACGGGAGGGCTTACCATCTGGCCCCAGTGCTGCA
ATGATACCGCGAGACCCACGCTCACCGGCTCCAGATTTATCAGCAATAAACCAGCCAGCCGGAAGGGCCG
AGCGCAGAAGTGGTCCTGCAACTTTATCCGCCTCCATCCAGTCTATTAATTGTTGCCGGGAAGCTAGAGT
AAGTAGTTCGCCAGTTAATAGTTTGCGCAACGTTGTTGCCATTGCTACAGGCATCGTGGTGTCACGCTCG
TCGTTTGGTATGGCTTCATTCAGCTCCGGTTCCCAACGATCAAGGCGAGTTACATGATCCCCCATGTTGT
GCAAAAAAGCGGTTAGCTCCTTCGGTCCTCCGATCGTTGTCAGAAGTAAGTTGGCCGCAGTGTTATCACT
CATGGTTATGGCAGCACTGCATAATTCTCTTACTGTCATGCCATCCGTAAGATGCTTTTCTGTGACTGGT
GAGTACTCAACCAAGTCATTCTGAGAATAGTGTATGCGGCGACCGAGTTGCTCTTGCCCGGCGTCAATAC
GGGATAATACCGCGCCACATAGCAGAACTTTAAAAGTGCTCATCATTGGAAAACGTTCTTCGGGGCGAAA
ACTCTCAAGGATCTTACCGCTGTTGAGATCCAGTTCGATGTAACCCACTCGTGCACCCAACTGATCTTCA
GCATCTTTTACTTTCACCAGCGTTTCTGGGTGAGCAAAAACAGGAAGGCAAAATGCCGCAAAAAAGGGAA
TAAGGGCGACACGGAAATGTTGAATACTCATACTCTTCCTTTTTCAATATTATTGAAGCATTTATCAGGG
TTATTGTCTCATGAGCGGATACATATTTGAATGTATTTAGAAAAATAAACAAATAGGGGTTCCGCGCACA
TTTCCCCGAAAAGTGCCACCTGACGTCGACGGATCGGGAGATCTCCCGATCCCCTATGGTGCACTCTCAG
TACAATCTGCTCTGATGCCGCATAGTTAAGCCAGTATCTGCTCCCTGCTTGTGTGTTGGAGGTCGCTGAG
TAGTGCGCGAGCAAAATTTAAGCTACAACAAGGCAAGGCTTGACCGACAATTGCATGAAGAATCTGCTTA
GGGTTAGGCGTTTTGCGCTGCTTCGCGATGTACGGGCCAGATATACGCGTTGACATTGATTATTGACTAG
TTATTAATAGTAATCAATTACGGGGTCATTAGTTCATAGCCCATATATGGAGTTCCGCGTTACATAACTT
ACGGTAAATGGCCCGCCTGGCTGACCGCCCAACGACCCCCGCCCATTGACGTCAATAATGACGTATGTTC
CCATAGTAACGCCAATAGGGACTTTCCATTGACGTCAATGGGTGGAGTATTTACGGTAAACTGCCCACTT
GGCAGTACATCAAGTGTATCATATGCCAAGTACGCCCCCTATTGACGTCAATGACGGTAAATGGCCCGCC
TGGCATTATGCCCAGTACATGACCTTATGGGACTTTCCTACTTGGCAGTACATCTACGTATTAGTCATCG
CTATTACCATGGTGATGCGGTTTTGGCAGTACATCAATGGGCGTGGATAGCGGTTTGACTCACGGGGATT
TCCAAGTCTCCACCCCATTGACGTCAATGGGAGTTTGTTTTGGCACCAAAATCAACGGGACTTTCCAAAA
TGTCGTAACAACTCCGCCCCATTGACGCAAATGGGCGGTAGGCGTGTACGGTGGGAGGTCTATATAAGCA
GAGCTCTCTGGCTAACTAGAGAACCCACTGCTTACTGGCTTATCGAAATTAATACGACTCACTATAGGGA
GACCCAAGCTGGCTAGCGTTTAAACTTAAGCTTGGTACCGAGCTCGGATCCGCCACC
